Addgene plasmid #56602: mVenus-Actin-3
Purpose: Localization: Actin, Excitation: 515, Emission: 528
Depositing lab: Michael Davidson. Depositing organization: Florida State University, Tallahassee.
Backbone
  Vector backbone: mVenus
  Backbone size w/o insert (bp): 4750
  Vector type: Mammalian Expression
  Selectable markers: Neomycin (select with G418)
Growth in bacteria
  Bacterial resistance: Kanamycin, 50 μg/mL
  Growth temperature: 37°C
  Growth strain: DH5alpha
  Copy number: High Copy
Gene/Insert
  Gene/Insert name: Actin (alt name: NM_001101.3)
  Species: H. sapiens (human)
  Entrez Gene: ACTB (a.k.a. BKRNS, BNS, BRWS1, CSMH, DDS1, PS1TP5BP1, THC8)
  Promoter: CMV
  Tag / fusion protein: mVenus (N terminal on backbone)
  Cloning method: Unknown
  Sequencing primers: 5′ CMV-F; 3′ SV40pA-R
Terms and licenses: Academic/Nonprofit Terms; Industry Terms
Depositor comments: . Excitation = 515; Emission = 528
How to cite: mVenus-Actin-3 was a gift from Michael Davidson (Addgene plasmid # 56602 ; http://n2t.net/addgene:56602 ; RRID:Addgene_56602)
