[The description below was written by a language model from this plasmid's Addgene catalogue record.]
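Description:
mVenus-Actin-3 is a mammalian expression plasmid that produces human beta-actin (ACTB, corresponding to the NM_001101.3 transcript) fused to the yellow fluorescent protein mVenus. The backbone is an mVenus vector of about 4.75 kb without the insert. It is maintained as a high-copy plasmid in E. coli under kanamycin selection, and it carries a neomycin resistance marker so that transfected mammalian cells can be selected with G418. The record does not list the origin of replication or provide a feature table, so the finer organisation of the backbone is not documented here. The cloning method is recorded as unknown.

Expression is driven by the CMV promoter, a strong constitutive promoter in most mammalian cell lines. The listed 3′ sequencing primer anneals in an SV40 polyadenylation region, indicating that the transcript is terminated by an SV40 polyA signal. mVenus is supplied by the backbone and sits at the N terminus of actin, so the fluorescent protein is translated first and actin follows in frame. The "3" in the name probably refers to the linker between the two parts, but the record does not explain it.

The stated purpose is localization to actin. The fusion is incorporated into cellular actin structures and labels them for fluorescence microscopy, with an excitation maximum of 515 nm and an emission maximum of 528 nm. It is suited to visualising the actin cytoskeleton in live or fixed transfected cells, either transiently or in G418-selected stable lines.
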