>Addgene plasmid #56602 | mVenus-Actin-3 | depositor partial sequence | sequence record 87489 | insert sequence
GACGTCAGATCCGCTAGCGCTACCGGTACCATGGTGAGCAAGGGCGAGGAGCTGTTCACCGGGGTGGTGC
CCATCCTGGTCGAGCTGGACGGCGACGTAAACGGCCACAAGTTCAGCGTGTCCGGCGAGGGCGAGGGCGA
TGCCACCTACGGCAAGCTGACCCTGAAGCTGATCTGCACCACCGGCAAGCTGCCCGTGCCCTGGCCCACC
CTCGTGACCACCCTGGGCTACGGCCTGCAGTGCTTCGCCCGCTACCCCGACCACATGAAGCAGCACGACT
TCTTCAAGTCCGCCATGCCCGAAGGCTACGTCCAGGAGCGCACCATCTTCTTCAAGGACGACGGCAACTA
CAAGACCCGCGCCGAGGTGAAGTTCGAGGGCGACACCCTGGTGAACCGCATCGAGCTGAAGGGCATCGAC
TTCAAGGAGGACGGCAACATCCTGGGGCACAAGCTGGAGTACAACTACAACAGCCACAACGTCTATATCA
CCGCCGACAAGCAGAAGAACGGCATCAAGGCCAACTTCAAGATCCGCCACAACATCGAGGACGGCGGCGT
GCAGCTCGCCGACCACTACCAGCAGAACACCCCCATCGGCGACGGCCCCGTGCTGCTGCCCGACAACCAC
TACCTGAGCTACCAGTCCAAGCTGAGCAAAGACCCCAACGAGAAGCGCGATCACATGGTCCTGCTGGAGT
TCGTGACCGCCGCCGGGATCACTCTCGGCATGGACGAGCTGTACAAGTCTCGAGCTATGGATGATGATAT
CGCCGCGCTCGTCGTCGACAACGGCTCCGGCATGTGCAAGGCCGGCTTCGCGGGC
