>Addgene plasmid #56602 | mVenus-Actin-3 | depositor partial sequence | sequence record 87490 | insert sequence 2
TGAAGTACCCCATCGAGCACGGCATCGTCACCAACTGGGACGACATGGAGAAAATCTGGCACCACACCTT
CTACAATGAGCTGCGTGTGGCTCCCGAGGAGCACCCCGTGCTGCTGACCGAGGCCCCCCTGAACCCCAAG
GCCAACCGCGAGAAGATGACCCAGATCATGTTTGAGACCTTCAACACCCCAGCCATGTACGTTGCTATCC
AGGCTGTGCTATCCCTGTACGCCTCTGGCCGTACCACTGGCATCGTGATGGACTCCGGTGACGGGGTCAC
CCACACTGTGCCCATCTACGAGGGGTATGCCCTCCCCCATGCCATCCTGCGTCTGGACCTGGCTGGCCGG
GACCTGACTGACTACCTCATGAAGATCCTCACCGAGCGCGGCTACAGCTTCACCACCACGGCCGAGCGGG
AAATCGTGCGTGACATTAAGGAGAAGCTGTGCTACGTCGCCCTGGACTTCGAGCAAGAGATGGCCACGGC
TGCTTCCAGCTCCTCCCTGGAGAAGAGCTACGAGCTGCCTGACGGCCAGGTCATCACCATTGGCAATGAG
CGGTTCCGCTGCCCTGAGGCACTCTTCCAGCCTTCCTTCCTGGGCATGGAGTCCTGTGGCATCCACGAAA
CTACCTTCAACTCCATCATGAAGTGTGACGTGGACATCCGCAAAGACCTGTACGCCAACACAGTGCTGTC
TGGCGGCACCACCATGTACCCTGGCATTGCCGACAGGATGCAGAAGGAGATCACTGCCCTGGCACCCAGC
ACAATGAAGATCAAGATCATTGCTCCTCCTGAGCGCAAGTACTCCGTGTGGATCGGCGGCTCCATCCTGG
CCTCGCTGTCCACCTTCCAGCAGATGTGGATCAGCAAGCAGGAGTATGACGAGTCCGGCCCCTCCATCGT
CCACCGCAAATGCTTCTAGGGATCCACCGGATCTAGATAACTGATCATAATCAGCCATACCACATT
